>Addgene plasmid #130643 | pSL0915 (CRISPR with target 3) | addgene full sequence | sequence record 255007 | Addgene NGS Result
GAAGATCATCTTATTAATCAGATAAAATATTTCTAGATTTCAGTGCAATTTATCTCTTCAAATGTAGCAC
CTGAAGTCAGCCCCATACGATATAAGTTGTAATTCTCATGTTAGTCATGCCCCGCGCCCACCGGAAGGAG
CTGACTGGGTTGAAGGCTCTCAAGGGCATCGGTCGAGATCCCGGTGCCTAATGAGTGAGCTAACTTACAT
TAATTGCGTTGCGCTCACTGCCCGCTTTCCAGTCGGGAAACCTGTCGTGCCAGCTGCATTAATGAATCGG
CCAACGCGCGGGGAGAGGCGGTTTGCGTATTGGGCGCCAGGGTGGTTTTTCTTTTCACCAGTGAGACGGG
CAACAGCTGATTGCCCTTCACCGCCTGGCCCTGAGAGAGTTGCAGCAAGCGGTCCACGCTGGTTTGCCCC
AGCAGGCGAAAATCCTGTTTGATGGTGGTTAACGGCGGGATATAACATGAGCTGTCTTCGGTATCGTCGT
ATCCCACTACCGAGATGTCCGCACCAACGCGCAGCCCGGACTCGGTAATGGCGCGCATTGCGCCCAGCGC
CATCTGATCGTTGGCAACCAGCATCGCAGTGGGAACGATGCCCTCATTCAGCATTTGCATGGTTTGTTGA
AAACCGGACATGGCACTCCAGTCGCCTTCCCGTTCCGCTATCGGCTGAATTTGATTGCGAGTGAGATATT
TATGCCAGCCAGCCAGACGCAGACGCGCCGAGACAGAACTTAATGGGCCCGCTAACAGCGCGATTTGCTG
GTGACCCAATGCGACCAGATGCTCCACGCCCAGTCGCGTACCGTCTTCATGGGAGAAAATAATACTGTTG
ATGGGTGTCTGGTCAGAGACATCAAGAAATAACGCCGGAACATTAGTGCAGGCAGCTTCCACAGCAATGG
CATCCTGGTCATCCAGCGGATAGTTAATGATCAGCCCACTGACGCGTTGCGCGAGAAGATTGTGCACCGC
CGCTTTACAGGCTTCGACGCCGCTTCGTTCTACCATCGACACCACCACGCTGGCACCCAGTTGATCGGCG
CGAGATTTAATCGCCGCGACAATTTGCGACGGCGCGTGCAGGGCCAGACTGGAGGTGGCAACGCCAATCA
GCAACGACTGTTTGCCCGCCAGTTGTTGTGCCACGCGGTTGGGAATGTAATTCAGCTCCGCCATCGCCGC
TTCCACTTTTTCCCGCGTTTTCGCAGAAACGTGGCTGGCCTGGTTCACCACGCGGGAAACGGTCTGATAA
GAGACACCGGCATACTCTGCGACATCGTATAACGTTACTGGTTTCACATTCACCACCCTGAATTGACTCT
CTTCCGGGCGCTATCATGCCATACCGCGAAAGGTTTTGCGCCATTCGATGGTGTCCGGGATCTCGACGCT
CTCCCTTATGCGACTCCTGCATTAGGAAATTAATACGACTCACTATAGGGGAATTGTGAGCGGATAACAA
TTCCCCTGTAGAAATAATTTTGTTTAACTTTAATAAGGAGATATACCATGGGTGAACTGCCGAGTAGGTA
GCTGATAACTATCCCATTACGGTCAATCCGCCGTTTGTTCCGTGAACTGCCGAGTAGGTAGCTGATAACC
CTAGGCTGCTGCCACCGCTGAGCAATAACTAGCATAACCCCTTGGGGCCTCTAAACGGGTCTTGAGGGGT
TTTTTGCTGAAACCTCAGGCATTTGAGAAGCACACGGTCACACTGCTTCCGGTAGTCAATAAACCGGTAA
ACCAGCAATAGACATAAGCGGCTATTTAACGACCCTGCCCTGAACCGACGACCGGGTCGAATTTGCTTTC
GAATTTCTGCCATTCATCCGCTTATTATCACTTATTCAGGCGTAGCAACCAGGCGTTTAAGGGCACCAAT
AACTGCCTTAAAAAAATTACGCCCCGCCCTGCCACTCATCGCAGTACTGTTGTAATTCATTAAGCATTCT
GCCGACATGGAAGCCATCACAAACGGCATGATGAACCTGAATCGCCAGCGGCATCAGCACCTTGTCGCCT
TGCGTATAATATTTGCCCATAGTGAAAACGGGGGCGAAGAAGTTGTCCATATTGGCCACGTTTAAATCAA
AACTGGTGAAACTCACCCAGGGATTGGCTGAGACGAAAAACATATTCTCAATAAACCCTTTAGGGAAATA
GGCCAGGTTTTCACCGTAACACGCCACATCTTGCGAATATATGTGTAGAAACTGCCGGAAATCGTCGTGG
TATTCACTCCAGAGCGATGAAAACGTTTCAGTTTGCTCATGGAAAACGGTGTAACAAGGGTGAACACTAT
CCCATATCACCAGCTCACCGTCTTTCATTGCCATACGGAACTCCGGATGAGCATTCATCAGGCGGGCAAG
AATGTGAATAAAGGCCGGATAAAACTTGTGCTTATTTTTCTTTACGGTCTTTAAAAAGGCCGTAATATCC
AGCTGAACGGTCTGGTTATAGGTACATTGAGCAACTGACTGAAATGCCTCAAAATGTTCTTTACGATGCC
ATTGGGATATATCAACGGTGGTATATCCAGTGATTTTTTTCTCCATTTTAGCTTCCTTAGCTCCTGAAAA
TCTCGATAACTCAAAAAATACGCCCGGTAGTGATCTTATTTCATTATGGTGAAAGTTGGAACCTCTTACG
TGCCGATCAACGTCTCATTTTCGCCAAAAGTTGGCCCAGGGCTTCCCGGTATCAACAGGGACACCAGGAT
TTATTTATTCTGCGAAGTGATCTTCCGTCACAGGTATTTATTCGGCGCAAAGTGCGTCGGGTGATGCTGC
CAACTTACTGATTTAGTGTATGATGGTGTTTTTGAGGTGCTCCAGTGGCTTCTGTTTCTATCAGCTGTCC
CTCCTGTTCAGCTACTGACGGGGTGGTGCGTAACGGCAAAAGCACCGCCGGACATCAGCGCTAGCGGAGT
GTATACTGGCTTACTATGTTGGCACTGATGAGGGTGTCAGTGAAGTGCTTCATGTGGCAGGAGAAAAAAG
GCTGCACCGGTGCGTCAGCAGAATATGTGATACAGGATATATTCCGCTTCCTCGCTCACTGACTCGCTAC
GCTCGGTCGTTCGACTGCGGCGAGCGGAAATGGCTTACGAACGGGGCGGAGATTTCCTGGAAGATGCCAG
GAAGATACTTAACAGGGAAGTGAGAGGGCCGCGGCAAAGCCGTTTTTCCATAGGCTCCGCCCCCCTGACA
AGCATCACGAAATCTGACGCTCAAATCAGTGGTGGCGAAACCCGACAGGACTATAAAGATACCAGGCGTT
TCCCCCTGGCGGCTCCCTCGTGCGCTCTCCTGTTCCTGCCTTTCGGTTTACCGGTGTCATTCCGCTGTTA
TGGCCGCGTTTGTCTCATTCCACGCCTGACACTCAGTTCCGGGTAGGCAGTTCGCTCCAAGCTGGACTGT
ATGCACGAACCCCCCGTTCAGTCCGACCGCTGCGCCTTATCCGGTAACTATCGTCTTGAGTCCAACCCGG
AAAGACATGCAAAAGCACCACTGGCAGCAGCCACTGGTAATTGATTTAGAGGAGTTAGTCTTGAAGTCAT
GCGCCGGTTAAGGCTAAACTGAAAGGACAAGTTTTGGTGACTGCGCTCCTCCAAGCCAGTTACCTCGGTT
CAAAGAGTTGGTAGCTCAGAGAACCTTCGAAAAACCGCCCTGCAAGGCGGTTTTTTCGTTTTCAGAGCAA
GAGATTACGCGCAGACCAAAACGATCTCAA
Features (pLannotate 1.2.2; 15 found; start..end, strand, type, name):
    112..176     -  CDS            TcR (fragment): tetracycline efflux protein; tet; confers resistance to tetracycline
    191..212     -  protein_bind   CAP binding site: CAP binding activates transcription in the presence of cAMP. E. coli catabolite activator protein
    225..1307    -  CDS            lacI: lac repressor; lacI; The lac repressor binds to the lac operator to inhibit transcription in E. coli. This inhibition can be relieved by adding lactose or isopropyl-β-D-thiogalactopyranoside (IPTG).
   1308..1385    -  promoter       lacI promoter: lacI
   1393..1428    -  CDS            TcR (fragment): tetracycline efflux protein; tet; confers resistance to tetracycline
   1431..1449    +  promoter       T7 promoter: promoter for bacteriophage T7 RNA polymerase
   1450..1474    +  protein_bind   lac operator: The lac repressor binds to the lac operator to inhibit transcription in E. coli. This inhibition can be relieved by adding lactose or isopropyl-β-D-thiogalactopyranoside (IPTG). lac repressor encoded by lacI
   1489..1511    +  RBS            RBS: efficient ribosome binding site from bacteriophage T7 gene 10 (Olins and Rangwala, 1989)
   1614..1631    +  CDS            SET1 (fragment): solubility-enhancement tag derived from T7 phage gene 10B
   1639..1686    +  terminator     T7 terminator: transcription terminator for bacteriophage T7 RNA polymerase
   1910..2566    -  CDS            cat: CAT_ECOLX - Experimental evidence at protein level: Swiss-Prot protein existence level 1. This enzyme is an effector of chloramphenicol resistance in bacteria. From Escherichia coli. This protein is used as a marker in many commonly used cloning vectors, such as pACYC184.
   2567..2669    -  promoter       cat promoter: promoter of the E. coli cat gene encoding chloramphenicol acetyltransferase
   2790..2933    +  mobile_element IS1 (fragment): prokaryotic transposable element IS1
   3052..3107    -  rep_origin     RSF ori (fragment): Plasmids containing the RSF 1030 origin of replication can be propagated in E. coli cells that contain additional plasmids with compatible origins.
   3195..3740    -  rep_origin     p15A ori: Plasmids containing the medium-copy-number p15A origin of replication can be propagated in E. coli cells that contain a second plasmid with the ColE1 origin.
