[The description below was written by a language model from this plasmid's Addgene catalogue record and pLannotate feature annotations shown in this document.]
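Description:
pSL0915 (CRISPR with target 3) is a 3,740 nt bacterial expression plasmid built on the pACYCDuet-1 backbone that supplies the CRISPR RNA component of the Vibrio cholerae CRISPR-associated transposon system (VchCAST, previously referred to as INTEGRATE). It replicates from the p15A origin, which is compatible with ColE1-type plasmids and so allows co-maintenance with other plasmids in the same E. coli cell. Selection is by chloramphenicol through the cat gene and its native promoter. The catalogue lists the plasmid as high copy, although p15A is generally regarded as a medium-copy origin. The short TcR, IS1 and RSF ori fragments in the feature table are most likely backbone remnants or partial annotation matches rather than functional parts.

The payload is a V. cholerae CRISPR array carrying a spacer (target 3) that directs the system to lacZ. It is transcribed from a T7 promoter followed by a lac operator, and the backbone also carries lacI under its own promoter, so expression requires T7 RNA polymerase in the host and can be induced with IPTG. The array itself is not annotated in the feature table. It presumably sits in the unannotated stretch between the T7 gene 10 ribosome binding site and the T7 terminator, and the exact cloning sites are not recorded. The small SET1 fragment called just before the terminator is probably leftover vector sequence.

The plasmid encodes no Cas or transposase proteins and no transposon donor, so these would have to come from separate constructs. It serves as the guide-RNA module in experiments on RNA-guided DNA integration at the lacZ locus in E. coli.
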