Addgene plasmid #130643: pSL0915 (CRISPR with target 3)
Purpose: Expresses CRISPR RNA from a T7 promoter for VchCAST system. The CRISPR array encodes a guide RNA that targets lacZ.
Depositing lab: Samuel H. Sternberg. Depositing organization: Columbia University. Publication: Transposon-encoded CRISPR-Cas systems direct RNA-guided DNA integration. Klompe SE, Vo PLH, Halpin-Healy TS, Sternberg SH. Nature. 2019 Jul;571(7764):219-225. doi: 10.1038/s41586-019-1323-z. Epub 2019 Jun 12. PubMed 31189177.
Backbone
  Vector backbone: pACYCDuet-1
  Vector type: Bacterial Expression, CRISPR ; Transposon
Growth in bacteria
  Bacterial resistance: Chloramphenicol, 25 μg/mL
  Growth temperature: 37°C
  Growth strain: DH5alpha
  Copy number: High Copy
Gene/Insert
  Gene/Insert name: CRISPR(target-3)
  Species: Vibrio cholerae
  Promoter: T7
  Cloning method: Restriction Enzyme; 5′ cloning site Unknown (unknown if destroyed)
Terms and licenses: Academic/Nonprofit Terms; Industry Terms: Not Available to Industry
Depositor comments: Previously referred to as INTEGRATE.
How to cite: pSL0915 (CRISPR with target 3) was a gift from Samuel H. Sternberg (Addgene plasmid # 130643 ; http://n2t.net/addgene:130643 ; RRID:Addgene_130643)
